Addgene plasmid #80522: Rab7a cds in pGem-T Easy
Purpose: Can be used for in situ hybridisation or other purposes
Depositing lab: Rob Parton. Depositing organization: University of Queensland, Institute for Molecular Bioscience. Publication: A plasmid library of full-length zebrafish rab proteins for in vivo cell biology. Hall TE, Martel N, Lo HP, Xiong Z, Parton RG. Cell Logist. 2017 Mar 1;7(1):e1301151. doi: 10.1080/21592799.2017.1301151. eCollection 2017. PubMed 28396820.
Backbone
  Vector backbone: pGemT easy
  Backbone manufacturer: Promega
Growth in bacteria
  Bacterial resistance: Ampicillin, 100 μg/mL
  Growth temperature: 37°C
  Growth strain: DH5alpha
  Copy number: High Copy
Gene/Insert
  Gene/Insert name: rab7
  Species: D. rerio (zebrafish)
  Entrez Gene: rab7a (a.k.a. rab-7, rab7, zgc:64058)
Terms and licenses: Academic/Nonprofit Terms; Industry Terms: Not Available to Industry
Depositor comments: *Note: Compared to the Entrez Genbank entry for Rab7a, Addgene's quality control sequencing finds a D63G amino acid residue substitution. The effect of this residue change on protein function is unknown.
How to cite: Rab7a cds in pGem-T Easy was a gift from Rob Parton (Addgene plasmid # 80522 ; http://n2t.net/addgene:80522 ; RRID:Addgene_80522)
