[The description below was written by a language model from this plasmid's Addgene catalogue record and the feature table of its GenBank file.]
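Description:
Rab7a cds in pGem-T Easy is a 3,657 bp bacterial cloning plasmid carrying the coding sequence of zebrafish (Danio rerio) rab7a in the Promega pGEM-T Easy backbone, a vector designed for direct cloning of PCR products. It belongs to a plasmid library of full-length zebrafish rab proteins. The plasmid is maintained in E. coli at high copy number through a ColE1/pUC-type origin and is selected with ampicillin via the beta-lactamase (AmpR) gene and its own promoter. An f1 bacteriophage origin is also present, which allows production of single-stranded DNA when helper phage is supplied.

The insert itself is not annotated as a feature in the sequence record, but it occupies the interval between the SP6 and T7 bacteriophage promoters, which face inward from either side of the cloning site. Kozak-type translation initiation consensus sequences are annotated near the T7 end of this interval, although the record does not explicitly state the orientation of the coding sequence. The opposed phage promoters allow in vitro transcription of either strand, so that antisense and sense riboprobes can be generated, which matches the stated purpose of in situ hybridisation. The cloning site sits within the lacZ alpha region, flanked by the lac promoter, lac operator, CAP binding site and standard M13 sequencing primer sites. There is no eukaryotic promoter, so the plasmid serves as a template and a source of the coding sequence for subcloning rather than as an expression vector for animal cells. Quality-control sequencing found a D63G substitution relative to the reference Rab7a entry, and its effect on protein function is unknown.
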