LOCUS       Exported 3657 bp ds-DNA circular SYN 13-MAY-2021
DEFINITION  Can be used for in situ hybridisation or other purposes.
ACCESSION   .
VERSION     .
KEYWORDS    Rab7a cds in pGem-T Easy
SOURCE      synthetic DNA construct
  ORGANISM  synthetic DNA construct
REFERENCE   1 (bases 1 to 3657)
  AUTHORS   Hall TE, Martel N, Lo HP, Xiong Z, Parton RG
  TITLE     A plasmid library of full-length zebrafish rab proteins for in vivo
            cell biology.
  JOURNAL   Cell Logist. 2017 Mar 1;7(1):e1301151. doi:
            10.1080/21592799.2017.1301151. eCollection 2017.
  PUBMED    28396820
REFERENCE   2 (bases 1 to 3657)
  AUTHORS   .
  TITLE     Direct Submission
  JOURNAL   Exported May 13, 2021 from SnapGene Server 1.1.58
            http://www.snapgene.com
FEATURES             Location/Qualifiers
     source          1..3657
                     /organism="synthetic DNA construct"
                     /mol_type="other DNA"
     primer_bind     132..151
                     /label=pBR322ori-F
                     /note="pBR322 origin, forward primer"
     primer_bind     385..402
                     /label=L4440
                     /note="L4440 vector, forward primer"
     protein_bind    519..540
                     /label=CAP binding site
                     /bound_moiety="E. coli catabolite activator protein"
                     /note="CAP binding activates transcription in the presence
                     of cAMP."
     promoter        555..585
                     /label=lac promoter
                     /note="promoter for the E. coli lac operon"
     protein_bind    593..609
                     /label=lac operator
                     /bound_moiety="lac repressor encoded by lacI"
                     /note="The lac repressor binds to the lac operator to
                     inhibit transcription in E. coli. This inhibition can be
                     relieved by adding lactose or
                     isopropyl-beta-D-thiogalactopyranoside (IPTG)."
     primer_bind     598..620
                     /label=M13/pUC Reverse
                     /note="In lacZ gene"
     primer_bind     617..633
                     /label=M13 rev
                     /note="common sequencing primer, one of multiple similar
                     variants"
     primer_bind     617..633
                     /label=M13 Reverse
                     /note="In lacZ gene. Also called M13-rev"
     promoter        651..669
                     /label=SP6 promoter
                     /note="promoter for bacteriophage SP6 RNA polymerase"
     primer_bind     651..668
                     /label=SP6
                     /note="SP6 promoter, forward primer"
     regulatory      1405..1414
                     /regulatory_class="other"
                     /note="vertebrate consensus sequence for strong initiation
                     of translation (Kozak, 1987)"
     regulatory      1409..1418
                     /regulatory_class="other"
                     /note="vertebrate consensus sequence for strong initiation
                     of translation (Kozak, 1987)"
     primer_bind     complement(1448..1467)
                     /label=T7
                     /note="T7 promoter, forward primer"
     promoter        complement(1449..1467)
                     /label=T7 promoter
                     /note="promoter for bacteriophage T7 RNA polymerase"
     primer_bind     complement(1474..1491)
                     /label=M13 Forward
                     /note="In lacZ gene. Also called M13-F20 or M13 (-21)
                     Forward"
     primer_bind     complement(1474..1490)
                     /label=M13 fwd
                     /note="common sequencing primer, one of multiple similar
                     variants"
     primer_bind     complement(1483..1505)
                     /label=M13/pUC Forward
                     /note="In lacZ gene"
     rep_origin      1631..2086
                     /direction=RIGHT
                     /label=f1 ori
                     /note="f1 bacteriophage origin of replication; arrow
                     indicates direction of (+) strand synthesis"
     primer_bind     complement(1718..1737)
                     /label=F1ori-R
                     /note="F1 origin, reverse primer"
     primer_bind     1928..1949
                     /label=F1ori-F
                     /note="F1 origin, forward primer"
     promoter        2164..2268
                     /gene="bla"
                     /label=AmpR promoter
     CDS             2269..3129
                     /codon_start=1
                     /gene="bla"
                     /product="beta-lactamase"
                     /label=AmpR
                     /note="confers resistance to ampicillin, carbenicillin, and
                     related antibiotics"
                     /translation="MSIQHFRVALIPFFAAFCLPVFAHPETLVKVKDAEDQLGARVGYI
                     ELDLNSGKILESFRPEERFPMMSTFKVLLCGAVLSRIDAGQEQLGRRIHYSQNDLVEYS
                     PVTEKHLTDGMTVRELCSAAITMSDNTAANLLLTTIGGPKELTAFLHNMGDHVTRLDRW
                     EPELNEAIPNDERDTTMPVAMATTLRKLLTGELLTLASRQQLIDWMEADKVAGPLLRSA
                     LPAGWFIADKSGAGERGSRGIIAALGPDGKPSRIVVIYTTGSQATMDERNRQIAEIGAS
                     LIKHW"
     primer_bind     complement(2487..2506)
                     /label=Amp-R
                     /note="Ampicillin resistance gene, reverse primer"
     rep_origin      3300..231
                     /direction=RIGHT
                     /label=ori
                     /note="high-copy-number ColE1/pMB1/pBR322/pUC origin of
                     replication"
ORIGIN
        1 acctacaccg aactgagata cctacagcgt gagctatgag aaagcgccac gcttcccgaa
       61 gggagaaagg cggacaggta tccggtaagc ggcagggtcg gaacaggaga gcgcacgagg
      121 gagcttccag ggggaaacgc ctggtatctt tatagtcctg tcgggtttcg ccacctctga
      181 cttgagcgtc gatttttgtg atgctcgtca ggggggcgga gcctatggaa aaacgccagc
      241 aacgcggcct ttttacggtt cctggccttt tgctggcctt ttgctcacat gttctttcct
      301 gcgttatccc ctgattctgt ggataaccgt attaccgcct ttgagtgagc tgataccgct
      361 cgccgcagcc gaacgaccga gcgcagcgag tcagtgagcg aggaagcgga agagcgccca
      421 atacgcaaac cgcctctccc cgcgcgttgg ccgattcatt aatgcagctg gcacgacagg
      481 tttcccgact ggaaagcggg cagtgagcgc aacgcaatta atgtgagtta gctcactcat
      541 taggcacccc aggctttaca ctttatgctt ccggctcgta tgttgtgtgg aattgtgagc
      601 ggataacaat ttcacacagg aaacagctat gaccatgatt acgccaagct atttaggtga
      661 cactatagaa tactcaagct atgcatccaa cgcgttggga gctctcccat atggtcgacc
      721 tgcaggcggc cgcgaattca ctagtgattg gtcctcagca gctacaggtc tctgctgatg
      781 gtttggctct atcgttccgg tctagtttaa ttggctcggg gaactcgttg tataactcca
      841 cttcagtttc ctgtttgagt gcattgcgcg cgatggtctg gaatgcctgc tctacgttga
      901 tggcctcctt tgcactggtc tcaaaatatg ggatgttgtt cttactctga caccaagctt
      961 gtgctcgctt agttgttacc tgtctattct ccagatcgat tttgttgccc agcaccacga
     1021 aagggaagtt ttctgggtct cgaggactgg cctggatcag aaactcatcc ctccagctgt
     1081 ccagtgtctt gaaggtgttc ggggcagtga cgtcaaacac caggacgcag cagtcagcac
     1141 cacgatagaa agctacaccc agagactgaa accgctcctg acctgctgtg ccccatatct
     1201 gcattgtgac aagccggtcg tcaaccatca cttcttttgt caggaaatct gctcctatag
     1261 tggctttata ctggttactg aactttttat tcacatactg gttcattaga gatgtttttc
     1321 caaccccgga atctccaaga atgatcacct tcagaagaac tttcttcctt gatgtcatag
     1381 tgtcagagca atcgaattcc cgcggccgcc atggcggccg ggagcatgcg acgtcgggcc
     1441 caattcgccc tatagtgagt cgtattacaa ttcactggcc gtcgttttac aacgtcgtga
     1501 ctgggaaaac cctggcgtta cccaacttaa tcgccttgca gcacatcccc ctttcgccag
     1561 ctggcgtaat agcgaagagg cccgcaccga tcgcccttcc caacagttgc gcagcctgaa
     1621 tggcgaatgg nnnnnnnnnn nnnnnnnnnn nnnnnnnnnn nnnnnnnnnn nnnnnnnnnn
     1681 nnnnnnnnnn nnnnnnnnnn nnnnnnnnnn nnnnnnnnnn nnnnnnnnnn nnnnnnnnnn
     1741 nnnnnnnnnn nnnncnnnnn nnnnnnnnnn nnnnnnnnnn nnnnnnnnnn nnnnnnnnnn
     1801 nnnnnnnnnn nnnnnnnnnn nnnnnnnnnn nnnnnnnnnn nnnnnnannn nnnnnnnnnn
     1861 nnnnnnnnnn nnnnnnnnnn nnnnnnnnnn nnnnnncctt tgacgttgga gtccacgttc
     1921 tttaatagtg gactcttgtt ccaaactgga acaacactca accctatctc ggtctattct
     1981 tttgatttat aagggatttt gccgatttcg gcctattggt taaaaaatga gctgatttaa
     2041 caaaaattta acgcgaattt taacaaaata ttaacgctta caatttcctg atgcggtatt
     2101 ttctccttac gcatctgtgc ggtatttcac accgcatcag gtggcacttt tcggggaaat
     2161 gtgcgcggaa cccctatttg tttatttttc taaatacatt caaatatgta tccgctcatg
     2221 agacaataac cctgataaat gcttcaataa tattgaaaaa ggaagagtat gagtattcaa
     2281 catttccgtg tcgcccttat tccctttttt gcggcatttt gccttcctgt ttttgctcac
     2341 ccagaaacgc tggtgaaagt aaaagatgct gaagatcagt tgggtgcacg agtgggttac
     2401 atcgaactgg atctcaacag cggtaagatc cttgagagtt ttcgccccga agaacgtttt
     2461 ccaatgatga gcacttttaa agttctgcta tgtggcgcgg tattatcccg tattgacgcc
     2521 gggcaagagc aactcggtcg ccgcatacac tattctcaga atgacttggt tgagtactca
     2581 ccagtcacag aaaagcatct tacggatggc atgacagtaa gagaattatg cagtgctgcc
     2641 ataaccatga gtgataacac tgcggccaac ttacttctga caacgatcgg aggaccgaag
     2701 gagctaaccg cttttttgca caacatgggg gatcatgtaa ctcgccttga tcgttgggaa
     2761 ccggagctga atgaagccat accaaacgac gagcgtgaca ccacgatgcc tgtagcaatg
     2821 gcaacaacgt tgcgcaaact attaactggc gaactactta ctctagcttc ccggcaacaa
     2881 ttaatagact ggatggaggc ggataaagtt gcaggaccac ttctgcgctc ggcccttccg
     2941 gctggctggt ttattgctga taaatctgga gccggtgagc gtgggtctcg cggtatcatt
     3001 gcagcactgg ggccagatgg taagccctcc cgtatcgtag ttatctacac gacggggagt
     3061 caggcaacta tggatgaacg aaatagacag atcgctgaga taggtgcctc actgattaag
     3121 cattggtaac tgtcagacca agtttactca tatatacttt agattgattt aaaacttcat
     3181 ttttaattta aaaggatcta ggtgaagatc ctttttgata atctcatgac caaaatccct
     3241 taacgtgagt tttcgttcca ctgagcgtca gaccccgtag aaaagatcaa aggatcttct
     3301 tgagatcctt tttttctgcg cgtaatctgc tgcttgcaaa caaaaaaacc accgctacca
     3361 gcggtggttt gtttgccgga tcaagagcta ccaactcttt ttccgaaggt aactggcttc
     3421 agcagagcgc agataccaaa tactgttctt ctagtgtagc cgtagttagg ccaccacttc
     3481 aagaactctg tagcaccgcc tacatacctc gctctgctaa tcctgttacc agtggctgct
     3541 gccagtggcg ataagtcgtg tcttaccggg ttggactcaa gacgatagtt accggataag
     3601 gcgcagcggt cgggctgaac ggggggttcg tgcacacagc ccagcttgga gcgaacg
//
